>Addgene plasmid #60071 | RFN_EGFP_47 | addgene partial sequence | sequence record 98235 | LKO1_5 5'-GACTATCATATGCTTACCGT-3'
AAGGACGAAACACCGTTCACTGCCGTATAGGCAGAAGTTCAGCGTGTCCGGCGAGTTTTAGAGCTAGAAA
TAGCAAGTTAAAATAAGGCTAGTCCGTTATCAACTTGAAAAAGTGGCACCGAGTCGGTGCGTTCACTGCC
GTATAGGCAGCCGTCCAGCTCGACCAGGATGTTTTAGAGCTAGAAATAGCAAGTTAAAATAAGGCTAGTC
CGTTATCAACTTGAAAAAGTGGCACCGAGTCGGTGCGTTCACTGCCGTATAGGCAGTTTTTTTAAGCTTG
GGCCGCTCGAGGTACCTCTCTACATATGACATGTGAGCAAAAGGCCAGCAAAAGGCCAGGAACCGTAAAA
AGGCCGCGTTGCTGGCGTTTTTCCATAGGCTCCGCCCCCCTGACGAGCATCACAAAAATCGACGCTCAAG
TCAGAGGTGGCGAAACCCGACAGGACTATAAAGATACCAGGCGTTTCCCCCTGGAAGCTCCCTCGTGCGC
TCTCCTGTTCCGACCCTGCCGCTTACCGGATACCTGTCCGCCTTTCTCCCTTCGGGAAGCGTGGCGCTTT
CTCATAGCTCACGCTGTAGGTATCTCAGTTCGGTGTAGGTCGTTCGCTCCAAGCTGGGCTGTGTGCACGA
ACCCCCCGTTCAGCCCGACCGCTGCGCCTTATCCGGTAACTATCGTCTTGAGTCCAACCCGGTAAGACAC
GACTTATCGCCACTGGCAGCAGCCACTGGTAACAGGATTAGCAGAGCGAGGTATGTAGGCGGTGCTACAG
AGTTCTTGAAGTGGTGGCCTAACTACGGCTACACTAGAAGAACAGTATTTGGTATCTGCGCTCTGCTGAA
GCCAGTTACCTTCGGAAA
