>Addgene plasmid #60071 | RFN_EGFP_47 | addgene partial sequence | sequence record 98241 | ASK-FN2 5'-CGGCCTTTTTACGGTTCCTG-3'
TAGAGAGGTACCTCGAGCGGCCCAAGCTTAAAAAAACTGCCTATACGGCAGTGAACGCACCGACTCGGTG
CCACTTTTTCAAGTTGATAACGGACTAGCCTTATTTTAACTTGCTATTTCTAGCTCTAAAACATCCTGGT
CGAGCTGGACGGCTGCCTATACGGCAGTGAACGCACCGACTCGGTGCCACTTTTTCAAGTTGATAACGGA
CTAGCCTTATTTTAACTTGCTATTTCTAGCTCTAAAACTCGCCGGACACGCTGAACTTCTGCCTATACGG
CAGTGAACGGTGTTTCGTCCTTTCCACAAGATATATAAAGCCAAGAAATCGAAATACTTTCAAGTTACGG
TAAGCATATGATAGTCCATTTTAAAACATAATTTTAAAACTGCAAACTACCCAAGAAATTATTACTTTCT
ACGTCACGTATTTTGTACTAATATCTTTGTGTTTACAGTCAAATTAATTCTAATTATCTCTCTAACAGCC
TTGTATCGTATATGCAAATATGAAGGAATCATGGGAAATAGGCCCTCTTCCTGCCCGACCTTGGTACCGG
ATCCAGTCGACTGAATTGGTTCCTTTAAAGCCTGCTTTTTTGTACAGCTAGCGACGTCAGGTGGCACTTT
TCGGGGAAATGTGCGCGGAACCCCTATTTGTTTATTTTTCTAAATACATTCAAATATGTATCCGCTCATG
AGACAATAACCCTGATAAATGCTTCAATAATATTGAAAAAGGAAGAGTATGAGTATTCAACATTTCCGTG
TCGCCCTTATTCCCTTTT
