[The description below was written by a language model from this plasmid's Addgene catalogue record.]
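Description:
RFN_EGFP_47 is a mammalian expression CRISPR plasmid built on the pSQT1313 backbone, a vector designed for expressing multiplexed guide RNAs. It is propagated in E. coli as a high-copy plasmid under ampicillin selection. The record does not list an origin of replication, a mammalian selection marker or any feature annotation, so details of the backbone beyond these catalogue fields are not available here.

The insert is a pair of guide RNAs, designated EGFP gRNA pair #47, expressed from a U6 promoter, the RNA polymerase III promoter commonly used to drive small RNAs in mammalian cells. The two guides, a "left" and a "right" gRNA, recognise two separate target sites within the EGFP coding sequence. This arrangement serves the dimeric RNA-guided FokI nuclease (RFN) system, in which catalytically inactive Cas9 is fused to the FokI nuclease domain. Because FokI cleaves only as a dimer, two hFokI-dCas9 monomers must be recruited to adjacent half-sites by the two gRNAs before DNA is cut. Requiring two binding events is intended to raise editing specificity compared with a single-guide Cas9 nuclease. The record describes the guides as multiplexed but does not state how the individual gRNAs are arranged in, or released from, the transcript.

The plasmid does not encode the nuclease itself, so it is meant to be used together with a separate source of hFokI-dCas9. It is described as a control gRNA pair, suited to testing or benchmarking RFN activity against an EGFP reporter target in mammalian cells.
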