Addgene plasmid #60071: RFN_EGFP_47
Purpose: Expresses a pair of control multiplex gRNAs targeting EGFP for use with dimeric hFokI-dCas9 nuclease
Depositing lab: Keith Joung. Depositing organization: Massachusetts General Hospital. Publication: Dimeric CRISPR RNA-guided FokI nucleases for highly specific genome editing. Tsai SQ, Wyvekens N, Khayter C, Foden JA, Thapar V, Reyon D, Goodwin MJ, Aryee MJ, Joung JK. Nat Biotechnol. 2014 Apr 25. doi: 10.1038/nbt.2908. PubMed 24770325.
Backbone
  Vector backbone: pSQT1313
  Backbone manufacturer: Joung lab (Addgene plasmid # 53370)
  Vector type: Mammalian Expression, CRISPR
Growth in bacteria
  Bacterial resistance: Ampicillin, 100 μg/mL
  Growth temperature: 37°C
  Growth strain: XL1 Blue
  Copy number: High Copy
Gene/Insert
  Gene/Insert name: pair of multiplex gRNAs targeting EGFP (alt name: EGFP gRNA pair #47)
  Promoter: U6
  Cloning method: Unknown
  Sequencing primers: 5′ OS280 (5’-CAGGGTTATTGTCTCATGAGCGG-3’)
Terms and licenses: Academic/Nonprofit Terms; Industry Terms: Not Available to Industry
Depositor comments: Left gRNA target site: AAGTTCAGCGTGTCCGGCGA Right gRNA target site: CCGTCCAGCTCGACCAGGAT
How to cite: RFN_EGFP_47 was a gift from Keith Joung (Addgene plasmid # 60071 ; http://n2t.net/addgene:60071 ; RRID:Addgene_60071)
